>Addgene plasmid #190384 | JAB2518 | addgene full sequence | sequence record 387095 | Addgene NGS Result
CTGGTGGCAGGATATATTGTGGTGTAAACAAATTGACGCTTAGACAACTTAATAACACATTGCGGACGTT
TTTAATGTAATCAGCTTGCATGCCGGTCGATCTAGTAACATAGATGACACCGCGCGCGATAATTTATCCT
AGTTTGCGCGCTATATTTTGTTTTCTATCGCGTATTAAATGTATAATTGCGGGACTCTAATCATAAAAAC
CCATCTCATAAATAACGTCATGCATTACATGTTAATTATTACATGCTTAACGTAATTCAACAGAAATTAT
ATGATAATCATCGCAAGACCGGCAACAGGATTCAATCTTAAGAAACTTTATTGCCAAATGTTTGAACGAT
CTGCTTGACTCTAGGGGTCATCAGATTTCGGTGACGGGCAGGACCGGACGGGGCGGCACCGGCAGGCTGA
AGTCCAGCTGCCAGAAACCCACGTCATGCCAGTTCCCGTGCTTGAAGCCGGCCGCCCGCAGCATGCCGCG
GGGGGCATATCCGAGCGCCTCGTGCATGCGCACGCTCGGGTCGTTGGGCAGCCCGATGACAGCGACCACG
CTCTTGAAGCCCTGTGCCTCCAGGGACTTCAGCAGGTGGGTGTAGAGCGTGGAGCCCAGTCCCGTCCGCT
GGTGGCGGGGGGACACGTACACGGTCGACTCGGCCGTCCAGTCGTAGGCGTTGCGTGCCTTCCAGGGACC
CGCGTAGGCGATGCCGGCGACCTCGCCGTCCACCTCGGCGACGAGCCAGGGATAGCGCTCCCGCAGACGG
ACGAGGTCGTCCGTCCACTCCTGCGGTTCCTGCGGCTCGGTACGGAAGTTGACCGTGCTTGTCTCGATGT
AGTGGTTGACGATGGTGCAGACCGCCGGCATGTCCGCCTCGGTGGCACGGCGGATGTCGGCCGGGCGTCG
TTCTGGGCTCATGGTAGATCCCCTCGATCGAGTTGAGAGTGAATATGAGACTCTAATTGGATACCGAGGG
GAATTTATGGAACGTCAGTGGAGCATTTTTGACAAGAAATATTTGCTAGCTGATAGTGACCTTAGGCGAC
TTTTGAACGCGCAATAATGGTTTCTGACGTATGTGCTTAGCTCATTAAACTCCAGAAACCCGCGGCTCAG
TGGCTCCTTCAACGTTGCGGTTCTGTCAGTTCCAAACGTAAAACGGCTTGTCCCGCGTCATCGGCGGGGG
TCATAACGTGACTCCCTTAATTCTCCGCTCATGATCGATAACATGTCGACTATCGGACGAGCTCAAAGTT
TAACGTGTGAAGACGTGCTTCTAATGTAGTTTAAACTGAAGGCGGGAAACGACAATCTGATCCAAGCTCA
AGCTAAGCTTGCATGCCTGCAGGATATCGTGGATCCAAGCTTGCCACGTGCCGCCACGTGCCGCCACGTG
CCGCCACGTGCCTCTAGAGGATCCATCTCCACTGACGTAAGGGATGACGCACAATCCCACTATCCTTCGC
AAGACCCTTCCTCTATATAAGGAAGTTCATTTCATTTGGAGAGGACACGCTGGGATCCCCACCATGATTG
TGGGTGAAGATCAGCTGTGGGGTCGTCGTACACTGGAATTTGTTGATAGCGTTGAACGTCTGGAAGCACC
GGCACTGATTAGCCGTTTTGAAAGCCTGATTGCAAGCTGTGGTTTTACCGCCTATATCATGGCAGGTCTG
CCGAGCCGTAATGCCGGTCTGCCGGAACTGACCCTGGCAAATGGTTGGCCTCGTGATTGGTTTGATCTGT
ATGTTAGCGAAAACTTTAGCGCAGTTGATCCGGTTCCGCGTTATGGTGCAACCACTGTTCATCCGTTTGT
TTGGAGTGATGCACCGTATGATCGTGACCGTGATCAGGCAGCACATCGTGTTATGACCCGTGCAGCAGAA
TTTGGTCTGGTTGAAGGTTATTGTATTCCGCTGCATTACGATGATGGTAGCGCAGCAATTAGTATGGCAG
GTGAAGATCCTGATCTGAGTCCGGCAGCCCGTGGTGTAATGCAGCTGGTTAGCATTTATGCACATAGCCG
TCTGCGTGTACTGAGCCGTCCGAAACCGATTCGTCGTAATCGTCTGACACCGCGTGAATGTGAAATTCTG
CAGTGGGCAGCACAGGGTAAAACCGCATGGGAAATTAGCGTTATTCTGTGTATTACCGAACGCACCGTTA
AATTTCATCTGATTGAAGCAGCACGTAAACTGGATGCAGCAAATCGTACCGCAGCAGTTGCAAAAGCACT
GACACTGGGTCTGATTCGTCTGCCGAAGAAGAAGAGGAAGGTTTAGTGTCGGTACGCTGAAATCACCAGT
CTCTCTCTACAAATCTATCTCTCTCTATTTTCTCCATAAATAATGTGTGAGTAGTTTCCCGATAAGGGAA
ATTAGGGTTCTTATAGGGTTTCGCTCATGTGTTGAGCATATAAGAAACCCTTAGTATGTATTTGTATTTG
TAAAATACTTCTATCAATAAAATTTCTAATTCCTAAAACCAAAATCCAGTACTAAAATCCAGATCGATGC
TTGATACTACGTCTTCGGGCTAGAGCGGACTAGTTCTAGAGCGGCCGCCACCGCGGTGGAGCTCCAGCTT
TTGTTCCCTTTAGTGAGGGTTAATTGCGCGCTTGGCGTAATCATGGTCATAGCTGTTTCCTGTGTGAAAT
TGTTATCCGCTCACAATTCCACACAACATACGAGCCGGAAGCATAAAGTGTAAAGCCTGGGGTGCCTAAT
GAGTGAGCTAACTCACATTAATTGCGTTGCGCTCACTGCCCGCTTTCCAGTCGGGAAACCTGTCGTGCCA
GCTGCATTAATGAATCGGCCAACGCGCGGGGAGAGGCGGTTTGCGTATTGGGCGCTCTTCCGCTTCCTCG
CTCACTGACTCGCTGCGCTCGGTCGTTCGGCTGCGGCGAGCGGTATCAGCTCACTCAAAGGCGGTAATAC
GGTTATCCACAGAATCAGGGGATAACGCAGGAAAGAACATGAAGGCCTTGACAGGATATATTGGCGGGTA
AACTAAGTCGCTGTATGTGTTTGTTTGAGATCTCATGTGAGCAAAAGGCCAGCAAAAGGCCAGGAACCGT
AAAAAGGCCGCGTTGCTGGCGTTTTTCCATAGGCTCCGCCCCCCTGACGAGCATCACAAAAATCGACGCT
CAAGTCAGAGGTGGCGAAACCCGACAGGACTATAAAGATACCAGGCGTTTCCCCCTGGAAGCTCCCTCGT
GCGCTCTCCTGTTCCGACCCTGCCGCTTACCGGATACCTGTCCGCCTTTCTCCCTTCGGGAAGCGTGGCG
CTTTCTCATAGCTCACGCTGTAGGTATCTCAGTTCGGTGTAGGTCGTTCGCTCCAAGCTGGGCTGTGTGC
ACGAACCCCCCGTTCAGCCCGACCGCTGCGCCTTATCCGGTAACTATCGTCTTGAGTCCAACCCGGTAAG
ACACGACTTATCGCCACTGGCAGCAGCCACTGGTAACAGGATTAGCAGAGCGAGGTATGTAGGCGGTGCT
ACAGAGTTCTTGAAGTGGTGGCCTAACTACGGCTACACTAGAAGAACAGTATTTGGTATCTGTGCTCTGC
TGAAGCCAGTTACCTTCGGAAGAAGAGTTGGTAGCTCTTGATCCGGCAAACAAACCACCGCTGGTAGCGG
TGGTTTTTTTGTTTGCAAGCAGCAGATTACGCGCAGAAAAAAAGGATCTCAAGAAGATCCTTTGATCTTT
TCTACGGGGTCTGACGCTCAGTGGAACGAAAACTCACGTTAAGGGATTTTGGTCATGAATTCTTGTTAGA
CATTATTTGCCGACTACCTTGGTGATCTCGCCTTTCACGTAGTGAACAAATTCTTCCAACTGATCTGCGC
GCGAGGCCAAGCGATCTTCTTGTCCAAGATAAGCCTGCCTAGCTTCAAGTATGACGGGCTGATACTGGGC
CGGCAGGCGCTCCATTGCCCAGTCGGCAGCGACATCCTTCGGCGCGATTTTGCCGGTTACTGCGCTGTAC
CAAATGCGGGACAACGTAAGCACTACATTTCGCTCATCGCCAGCCCAGTCGGGCGGCGAGTTCCATAGCG
TTAAGGTTTCATTTAGCGCCTCAAATAGATCCTGTTCAGGAACCGGATCAAAGAGTTCCTCCGCCGCTGG
ACCTACCAAGGCAACGCTATGTTCTCTTGCTTTTGTCAGCAAGATAGCCAGATCAATGTCGATCGTGGCT
GGCTCGAAGATACCTGCAAGAATGTCATTGCGCTGCCATTCTCCAAATTGCAGTTCGCGCTTAGCTGGAT
AACGCCACGGAATGATGTCGTCGTGCACAACAATGGTGACTTCTACAGCGCGGAGAATCTCGCTCTCTCC
AGGGGAAGCCGAAGTTTCCAAAAGGTCGTTGATCAAAGCTCGCCGCGTTGTTTCATCAAGCCTTACGGTC
ACCGTAACCAGCAAATCAATATCACTGTGTGGCTTCAGGCCGCCATCCACTGCGGAGCCGTACAAATGTA
CGGCCAGCAACGTCGGTTCGAGATGGCGCTCGATGACGCCAACTACCTCTGATAGTTGAGTCGATACTTC
GGCGATCACCGCTTCCCTCATGATGTTTAACTCCTGAATTAAGCCGCGCCGCGAAGCGGTGTCGGCTTGA
ATGAATTGTTAGGCGTCATCCTGTGCTCCCGAGAACCAGTACCAGTACATCGCTGTTTCGTTCGAGACTT
GAGGTCTAGTTTTATACGTGAACAGGTCAATGCCGCCGAGAGTAAAGCCACATTTTGCGTACAAATTGCA
GGCAGGTACATTGTTCGTTTGTGCCATGATGATATATTTTTATCTTGTGCAATGTAACATCAGAGATTTT
GAGACACAACGTGGCTTTGTTGAATAAATCGAACTTTTGCTGAGTTGAAGGATCAGATCACGCATCTTCC
CGACAACGCAGACCGTTCCGTGGCAAAGCAAAAGTTCAAAATCACCAACTGGTCCACCTACAACAAAGCT
CTCATCAACCGTGGCTCCCTCACTTTCTGGCTGGATGATGGGGCGATTCAGGAGATCCCCATCCAACAGC
CCGCCGTCGAGCGGGCTTTTTTATCCCCGGAAGCCTGTGGATAGAGGGTAGTTATCCACGTGAAACCGCT
AATGCCCCGCAAAGCCTTGATTCACGGGGCTTTCCGGCCCGCTCCAAAAACTATCCACGTGAAATCGCTA
ATCAGGGTACGTGAAATCGCTAATCGGAGTACGTGAAATCGCTAATAAGGTCACGTGAAATCGCTAATCA
AAAAGGCACGTGAGAACGCTAATAGCCCTTTCAGATCAACAGCTTGCAAACACCCCTCGCTCCGGCAAGT
AGTTACAGCAAGTAGTATGTTCAATTAGCTTTTCAATTATGAATATATATATCAATTATTGGTCGCCCTT
GGCTTGTGGACAATGCGCTACGCGCACCGGCTCCGCCCGTGGACAACCGCAAGCGGTTGCCCACCGTCGA
GCGCCTTTGCCCACAACCCGGCGGCCGGCCGCAACAGATCGTTTTATAAATTTTTTTTTTTGAAAAAGAA
AAAGCCCGAAAGGCGGCAACCTCTCGGGCTTCTGGATTTCCGATCCCCGGAATTAGACTCTGGCTGCCTG
TATCGAGTGGTGATTTTGTGCCGAGCTGCCGGTCGGGGAGCTGTTGGCTGG
Features (pLannotate 1.2.2; 22 found; start..end, strand, type, name):
      5..29      +  misc_feature   LB T-DNA repeat: left border repeat from nopaline C58 T-DNA
     99..351     -  terminator     NOS terminator: nopaline synthase terminator and poly(A) signal
    374..922     -  CDS            bar: PAT_STRHY - Experimental evidence at protein level: Swiss-Prot protein existence level 1. Inactivates phosphinothricin (PPT) by transfer of an acetyl group from acetyl CoA. Can also acetylate demethylphosphinothricin but not PTT or glutamate. This enzyme is an effector of phosphinothricin tripeptide (PTT or bialaphos) resistance. From Streptomyces hygroscopicus. Introduced by genetic manipulation and expressed in glufosinate-tolerant maize by Dekalb Genetics.
    964..1143    -  promoter       NOS promoter: nopaline synthase promoter
   1335..1353    -  misc_feature   MCS (fragment): pUC18/19 multiple cloning site
   1425..1470    +  promoter       35SPPDK promoter (fragment): hybrid promoter consisting of the cauliflower mosaic virus 35S enhancer fused to the maize C4PPDK basal promoter (Yoo et al., 2007)
   1469..1515    +  promoter       minimal CaMV 35S promoter: minimal 35S promoter from cauliflower mosaic virus
   1534..2262    +  CDS            rpaR: RPAR_RHOPA - Experimental evidence at protein level: Swiss-Prot protein existence level 1. Responds to the quorum-sensing autoinducer 4-coumaroyl- homoserine lactone to regulate expression of several genes. Represses expression of rpaI in the absence of the inducer. From Rhodopseudomonas palustris (strain ATCC BAA-98 / CGA009).
   2339..2515    +  polyA_signal   CaMV poly(A) signal: cauliflower mosaic virus polyadenylation signal
   2549..2584    -  misc_feature   MCS (fragment): pBluescript multiple cloning site
   2597..2615    -  promoter       T3 promoter: promoter for bacteriophage T3 RNA polymerase
   2660..2676    -  protein_bind   lac operator: The lac repressor binds to the lac operator to inhibit transcription in E. coli. This inhibition can be relieved by adding lactose or isopropyl-β-D-thiogalactopyranoside (IPTG). lac repressor encoded by lacI
   2684..2714    -  promoter       lac promoter: promoter for the E. coli lac operon
   2729..2750    -  protein_bind   CAP binding site: CAP binding activates transcription in the presence of cAMP. E. coli catabolite activator protein
   2763..2855    -  CDS            lacI (fragment): lac repressor; lacI; The lac repressor binds to the lac operator to inhibit transcription in E. coli. This inhibition can be relieved by adding lactose or isopropyl-β-D-thiogalactopyranoside (IPTG).
   2857..2981    -  rep_origin     RSF ori (fragment): Plasmids containing the RSF 1030 origin of replication can be propagated in E. coli cells that contain additional plasmids with compatible origins.
   2989..3013    +  misc_feature   RB T-DNA repeat: right border repeat from nopaline C58 T-DNA
   3104..3692    -  rep_origin     ori: high-copy-number ColE1/pMB1/pBR322/pUC origin of replication
   3786..4571    -  CDS            aadA: S3AD_SHIFL - Experimental evidence at protein level: Swiss-Prot protein existence level 1. Mediates bacterial resistance to the antibiotics streptomycin and spectinomycin. From Shigella flexneri.
   4632..4781    -  CDS            sat-1 (fragment): STA_ECOLX - Protein inferred from homology: Swiss-Prot protein existence level 3. Involved in resistance to streptothricin, a broad-spectrum antibiotic produced by streptomycetes (PubMed:1850404). Detoxifies streptothricin via acetylation of the beta amino group of the first beta-lysyl moiety of streptothricin (By similarity). From Escherichia coli.
   4923..5021    +  CDS            TRA2_ECOLX (fragment): Protein predicted: Swiss-Prot protein existence level 4. Required for transposition of transposon Tn903. From Escherichia coli.
   5029..5464    +  rep_origin     pSa ori: origin of replication from bacterial plasmid pSa
