[The description below was written by a language model from this plasmid's Addgene catalogue record and pLannotate feature annotations shown in this document.]
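Description:
JAB2518 is a small plant binary (T-DNA) vector built on the JAB2121 backbone, deposited as one part of a toolkit for assembling synthetic genetic circuits in eudicot plants. It is maintained at high copy in E. coli through a ColE1/pUC-type origin and selected with spectinomycin via the aadA gene. The backbone also carries the pSa origin, an element typically used in compact pGreen-style binary vectors for replication in Agrobacterium. Nopaline-type left and right border repeats define the region that would be transferred into the plant genome.

Inside the borders there are two expression units. Next to the left border, a NOS promoter drives the bar gene (phosphinothricin acetyltransferase) with a NOS terminator, giving glufosinate/phosphinothricin resistance for selecting transformed plants. The payload, named proG1090::RpaR-NLS_19St, expresses RpaR, the Rhodopseudomonas palustris quorum-sensing transcription factor that responds to 4-coumaroyl-homoserine lactone. According to the insert name, it is fused to a nuclear localisation signal so that the bacterial protein reaches the plant nucleus. The automated annotation does not label the G1090 promoter or the NLS as such. It detects only a 35S-PPDK fragment and a minimal CaMV 35S core immediately upstream of the coding sequence, and it marks a CaMV poly(A) signal downstream, whereas the name indicates a "19St" terminator. The depositor's own annotated sequence should be consulted for those parts. Remnants of cloning sites, lac regulatory sequences, a T3 promoter and fragments of lacI and an RSF origin lie near the right border and appear to be backbone leftovers.

The construct supplies a synthetic transcriptional regulator for circuit designs, presumably acting on a cognate synthetic promoter carried on a separate plasmid, although the record does not specify RpaR's role in the circuit.
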