Addgene plasmid #190384: JAB2518
Purpose: Plasmids encode parts for syntetic genetic circuit construction in eudicot plants (proG1090::RpaR-NLS_19St)
Depositing lab: Jennifer Brophy & Jose Dinneny. Depositing organization: Stanford University. Publication: Synthetic genetic circuits as a means of reprogramming plant roots. Brophy JAN, Magallon KJ, Duan L, Zhong V, Ramachandran P, Kniazev K, Dinneny JR. Science. 2022 Aug 12;377(6607):747-751. doi: 10.1126/science.abo4326. Epub 2022 Aug 11. PubMed 35951698.
Backbone
  Vector backbone: JAB2121
  Vector type: Plant Expression
Growth in bacteria
  Bacterial resistance: Spectinomycin, 50 μg/mL
  Growth temperature: 37°C
  Growth strain: DH5alpha
  Copy number: High Copy
Gene/Insert
  Gene/Insert name: proG1090::RpaR-NLS_19St
  Species: Synthetic
  Cloning method: Restriction Enzyme; 5′ cloning site unknown (unknown if destroyed)
Terms and licenses: Academic/Nonprofit Terms; Industry Terms: Not Available to Industry
Depositor comments: Please see the fully annotated sequence linked the "Supplemental Documents" section. Please visit https://www.biorxiv.org/content/10.1101/2022.02.02.478917v1 for bioRxiv preprint.
How to cite: JAB2518 was a gift from Jennifer Brophy & Jose Dinneny (Addgene plasmid # 190384 ; http://n2t.net/addgene:190384 ; RRID:Addgene_190384)
